>Addgene plasmid #64921 | pT7-V5-SBP-C1-HshnRNPE1 | depositor full sequence | sequence record 109667 | pT7-V5-SBP-C1-HshnRNPE1 sequence 5300 bps
TAGTTATTAATAGTAATCAATTACGGGGTCATTAGTTCATAGCCCATATATGGAGTTCCGCGTTACATAA
CTTACGGTAAATGGCCCGCCTGGCTGACCGCCCAACGACCCCCGCCCATTGACGTCAATAATGACGTATG
TTCCCATAGTAACGCCAATAGGGACTTTCCATTGACGTCAATGGGTGGAGTATTTACGGTAAACTGCCCA
CTTGGCAGTACATCAAGTGTATCATATGCCAAGTACGCCCCCTATTGACGTCAATGACGGTAAATGGCCC
GCCTGGCATTATGCCCAGTACATGACCTTATGGGACTTTCCTACTTGGCAGTACATCTACGTATTAGTCA
TCGCTATTACCATGGTGATGCGGTTTTGGCAGTACATCAATGGGCGTGGATAGCGGTTTGACTCACGGGG
ATTTCCAAGTCTCCACCCCATTGACGTCAATGGGAGTTTGTTTTGGCACCAAAATCAACGGGACTTTCCA
AAATGTCGTAACAACTCCGCCCCATTGACGCAAATGGGCGGTAGGCGTGTACGGTGGGAGGTCTATATAA
GCAGAGCTCTCTGGCTAACTAGAGAACCCACTGCTTACTGGCTTATCGAAATTAATACGACTCACTATAG
GGAGACCCAAGCTCTAGCGCTACCGGTCGCCACCATGGGTAAGCCTATCCCTAACCCTCTCCTCGGTCTC
GATTCTACGCCCGGAAGCGGTAGCGGTACGATGGACGAGAAGACCACCGGCTGGGGGGGCGGCCACGTGG
TGGAGGGCCTGGCCGGCGAGCTGGAGCAGCTGCGGGCCAGGCTGGAGCACCACCCTCAGGGCCAGCGGGA
GCCCAGATCTCGAGGGATGGATGCCGGTGTGACTGAAAGTGGACTAAATGTGACTCTCACCATTCGGCTT
CTTATGCACGGAAAGGAAGTAGGAAGCATCATTGGGAAGAAAGGGGAGTCGGTTAAGAGGATCCGCGAGG
AGAGTGGCGCGCGGATCAACATCTCGGAGGGGAATTGTCCGGAGAGAATCATCACTCTGACCGGCCCCAC
CAATGCCATCTTTAAGGCTTTCGCTATGATCATCGACAAGCTGGAGGAAGATATCAACAGCTCCATGACC
AACAGTACCGCGGCCAGCAGGCCCCCGGTCACCCTGAGGCTGGTGGTGCCGGCCACCCAGTGCGGCTCCC
TGATTGGGAAAGGCGGGTGTAAGATCAAAGAGATCCGCGAGAGTACGGGGGCGCAGGTCCAGGTGGCGGG
GGATATGCTGCCCAACTCCACCGAGCGGGCCATCACCATCGCTGGCGTGCCGCAGTCTGTCACCGAGTGT
GTCAAGCAGATTTGCCTGGTCATGCTGGAGACGCTCTCCCAGTCTCCGCAAGGGAGAGTCATGACCATTC
CGTACCAGCCCATGCCGGCCAGCTCCCCAGTCATCTGCGCGGGCGGCCAAGATCGGTGCAGCGACGCTGC
GGGCTACCCCCATGCCACCCATGACCTGGAGGGACCACCTCTAGATGCCTACTCGATTCAAGGACAACAC
ACCATTTCTCCGCTCGATCTGGCCAAGCTGAACCAGGTGGCAAGACAACAGTCTCACTTTGCCATGATGC
ACGGCGGGACCGGATTCGCCGGAATTGACTCCAGCTCTCCAGAGGTGAAAGGCTATTGGGCAAGTTTGGA
TGCATCTACTCAAACCACCCATGAACTCACCATTCCAAATAACTTAATTGGCTGCATAATCGGGCGCCAA
GGCGCCAACATTAATGAGATCCGCCAGATGTCCGGGGCCCAGATCAAAATTGCCAACCCAGTGGAAGGCT
CCTCTGGTAGGCAGGTTACTATCACTGGCTCTGCTGCCAGTATTAGTCTGGCCCAGTATCTAATCAATGC
CAGGCTTTCCTCTGAGAAGGGCATGGGGTGCAGCTAGGAATTCTGCAGTCGACGGTACCGCGGGCCCGGG
ATCCACCGGATCTAGATAACTGATCATAATCAGCCATACCACATTTGTAGAGGTTTTACTTGCTTTAAAA
AACCTCCCACACCTCCCCCTGAACCTGAAACATAAAATGAATGCAATTGTTGTTGTTAACTTGTTTATTG
CAGCTTATAATGGTTACAAATAAAGCAATAGCATCACAAATTTCACAAATAAAGCATTTTTTTCACTGCA
TTCTAGTTGTGGTTTGTCCAAACTCATCAATGTATCTTAACGCGTAAATTGTAAGCGTTAATATTTTGTT
AAAATTCGCGTTAAATTTTTGTTAAATCAGCTCATTTTTTAACCAATAGGCCGAAATCGGCAAAATCCCT
TATAAATCAAAAGAATAGACCGAGATAGGGT
[37 nt withheld, positions 2342-2378]
AAAGAACGTGGACTCCAACGTCAAAGG
[49 nt withheld, positions 2406-2454]
T
[91 nt withheld, positions 2456-2546]
G
[124 nt withheld, positions 2548-2671]
CAGGTGGCACTTTTCGGGGAAATGTGCGCGGAACCCCTATTTGTTTATTTTTCTAAATACATTCAAATAT
GTATCCGCTCATGAGACAATAACCCTGATAAATGCTTCAATAATATTGAAAAAGGAAGAGTCCTGAGGCG
GAAAGAACCAGCTGTGGAATGTGTGTCAGTTAGGGTGTGGAAAGTCCCCAGGCTCCCCAGCAGGCAGAAG
TATGCAAAGCATGCATCTCAATTAGTCAGCAACCAGGTGTGGAAAGTCCCCAGGCTCCCCAGCAGGCAGA
AGTATGCAAAGCATGCATCTCAATTAGTCAGCAACCATAGTCCCGCCCCTAACTCCGCCCATCCCGCCCC
TAACTCCGCCCAGTTCCGCCCATTCTCCGCCCCATGGCTGACTAATTTTTTTTATTTATGCAGAGGCCGA
GGCCGCCTCGGCCTCTGAGCTATTCCAGAAGTAGTGAGGAGGCTTTTTTGGAGGCCTAGGCTTTTGCAAA
GATCGATCAAGAGACAGGATGAGGATCGTTTCGCATGATTGAACAAGATGGATTGCACGCAGGTTCTCCG
GCCGCTTGGGTGGAGAGGCTATTCGGCTATGACTGGGCACAACAGACAATCGGCTGCTCTGATGCCGCCG
TGTTCCGGCTGTCAGCGCAGGGGCGCCCGGTTCTTTTTGTCAAGACCGACCTGTCCGGTGCCCTGAATGA
ACTGCAAGACGAGGCAGCGCGGCTATCGTGGCTGGCCACGACGGGCGTTCCTTGCGCAGCTGTGCTCGAC
GTTGTCACTGAAGCGGGAAGGGACTGGCTGCTATTGGGCGAAGTGCCGGGGCAGGATCTCCTGTCATCTC
ACCTTGCTCCTGCCGAGAAAGTATCCATCATGGCTGATGCAATGCGGCGGCTGCATACGCTTGATCCGGC
TACCTGCCCATTCGACCACCAAGCGAAACATCGCATCGAGCGAGCACGTACTCGGATGGAAGCCGGTCTT
GTCGATCAGGATGATCTGGACGAAGAGCATCAGGGGCTCGCGCCAGCCGAACTGTTCGCCAGGCTCAAGG
CGAGCATGCCCGACGGCGAGGATCTCGTCGTGACCCATGGCGATGCCTGCTTGCCGAATATCATGGTGGA
AAATGGCCGCTTTTCTGGATTCATCGACTGTGGCCGGCTGGGTGTGGCGGACCGCTATCAGGACATAGCG
TTGGCTACCCGTGATATTGCTGAAGAGCTTGGCGGCGAATGGGCTGACCGCTTCCTCGTGCTTTACGGTA
TCGCCGCTCCCGATTCGCAGCGCATCGCCTTCTATCGCCTTCTTGACGAGTTCTTCTGAGCGGGACTCTG
GGGTTCGAAATGACCGACCAAGCGACGCCCAACCTGCCATCACGAGATTTCGATTCCACCGCCGCCTTCT
ATGAAAGGTTGGGCTTCGGAATCGTTTTCCGGGACGCCGGCTGGATGATCCTCCAGCGCGGGGATCTCAT
GCTGGAGTTCTTCGCCCACCCTAGGGGGAGGCTAACTGAAACACGGAAGGAGACAATACCGGAAGGAACC
CGCGCTATGACGGCAATAAAAAGACAGAATAAAACGCACGGTGTTGGGTCGTTTGTTCATAAACGCGGGG
TTCGGTCCCAGGGCTGGCACTCTGTCGATACCCCACCGAGACCCCATTGGGGCCAATACGCCCGCGTTTC
TTCCTTTTCCCCACCCCACCCCCCAAGTTCGGGTGAAGGCCCAGGGCTCGCAGCCAACGTCGGGGCGGCA
GGCCCTGCCATAGCCTCAGGTTACTCATATATACTTTAGATTGATTTAAAACTTCATTTTTAATTTAAAA
GGATCTAGGTGAAGATCCTTTTTGATAATCTCATGACCAAAATCCCTTAACGTGAGTTTTCGTTCCACTG
AGCGTCAGACCCCGTAGAAAAGATCAAAGGATCTTCTTGAGATCCTTTTTTTCTGCGCGTAATCTGCTGC
TTGCAAACAAAAAAACCACCGCTACCAGCGGTGGTTTGTTTGCCGGATCAAGAGCTACCAACTCTTTTTC
CGAAGGTAACTGGCTTCAGCAGAGCGCAGATACCAAATACTGTCCTTCTAGTGTAGCCGTAGTTAGGCCA
CCACTTCAAGAACTCTGTAGCACCGCCTACATACCTCGCTCTGCTAATCCTGTTACCAGTGGCTGCTGCC
AGTGGCGATAAGTCGTGTCTTACCGGGTTGGACTCAAGACGATAGTTACCGGATAAGGCGCAGCGGTCGG
GCTGAACGGGGGGTTCGTGCACACAGCCCAGCTTGGAGCGAACGACCTACACCGAACTGAGATACCTACA
GCGTGAGCTATGAGAAAGCGCCACGCTTCCCGAAGGGAGAAAGGCGGACAGGTATCCGGTAAGCGGCAGG
GTCGGAACAGGAGAGCGCACGAGGGAGCTTCCAGGGGGAAACGCCTGGTATCTTTATAGTCCTGTCGGGT
TTCGCCACCTCTGACTTGAGCGTCGATTTTTGTGATGCTCGTCAGGGGGGCGGAGCCTATGGAAAAACGC
CAGCAACGCGGCCTTTTTACGGTTCCTGGCCTTTTGCTGGCCTTTTGCTCACATGTTCTTTCCTGCGTTA
TCCCCTGATTCTGTGGATAACCGTATTACCGCCATGCAT
Features (pLannotate 1.2.2; 18 found; start..end, strand, type, name):
     61..364     +  enhancer       CMV enhancer: human cytomegalovirus immediate early enhancer
    365..568     +  promoter       CMV promoter: human cytomegalovirus (CMV) immediate early promoter
    564..597     +  LTR            5' LTR (truncated) (fragment): truncated 5' long terminal repeat (LTR) from HIV-1
    613..631     +  promoter       T7 promoter: promoter for bacteriophage T7 RNA polymerase
    668..709     +  CDS            V5 tag: epitope tag from simian virus 5
    731..844     +  CDS            SBP: streptavidin-binding peptide selected from a peptide library; binds streptavidin with nanomolar affinity (Keefe et al., 2001)
    857..1924    +  CDS            PCBP1: PCBP1_HUMAN - Experimental evidence at protein level: Swiss-Prot protein existence level 1. Single-stranded nucleic acid binding protein that binds preferentially to oligo dC. In case of infection by poliovirus, plays a role in initiation of viral RNA replication in concert with the viral protein 3CD (PubMed:12414943). From Homo sapiens (Human).
   1928..1964    +  misc_feature   MCS (fragment): multiple cloning site
   1981..2065    +  CDS            large T antigen (fragment): large T antigen from SV40 (simian virus 40)
   2088..2209    +  polyA_signal   SV40 poly(A) signal: SV40 polyadenylation signal
   2243..2671    -  rep_origin     f1 ori (sequence partly withheld): f1 bacteriophage origin of replication; arrow indicates direction of (+) strand synthesis
   2698..2802    +  promoter       AmpR promoter: bla
   2804..3161    +  promoter       SV40 promoter: SV40 enhancer and early promoter
   3196..3990    +  CDS            NeoR/KanR: aminoglycoside phosphotransferase from Tn5; aph(3')-II (or nptII); confers resistance to neomycin, kanamycin, and G418 (Geneticin®)
   4011..4163    +  CDS            ble (fragment): BLE_KLEPN - Experimental evidence at protein level: Swiss-Prot protein existence level 1. Binding protein with a strong affinity to the bleomycin family of antibiotics. Binds to CL990; an antimitotic-antibiotic compound. From Klebsiella pneumoniae.
   4222..4269    +  polyA_signal   HSV TK poly(A) signal: herpes simplex virus thymidine kinase polyadenylation signal (Cole and Stacy, 1985)
   4360..4376    -  polyA_signal   bGH poly(A) signal (fragment): bovine growth hormone polyadenylation signal
   4598..5186    +  rep_origin     ori: high-copy-number ColE1/pMB1/pBR322/pUC origin of replication
