[The description below was written by a language model from this plasmid's Addgene catalogue record and pLannotate feature annotations shown in this document.]
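Description:
pT7-V5-SBP-C1-HshnRNPE1 is a 5.3 kb mammalian expression plasmid built on pEGFP-C1, in which the EGFP coding region has been replaced by a tandem V5–SBP tag and a T7 promoter has been added. It is maintained in E. coli through a high-copy ColE1/pUC-type origin and selected with kanamycin. The single NeoR/KanR gene (Tn5 aminoglycoside phosphotransferase) is preceded by both a bacterial bla-type promoter and the SV40 enhancer/early promoter and is followed by the HSV TK polyadenylation signal, so the same marker can also support G418 selection in mammalian cells. An f1 origin is also present.

The payload is the human PCBP1 open reading frame (hnRNP E1, poly(rC)-binding protein 1; about 1.07 kb), cloned between XhoI and EcoRI sites that were both retained. PCBP1 is a single-stranded nucleic acid binding protein with a preference for oligo(dC). The CMV immediate-early enhancer and promoter drive transcription, which terminates at the SV40 poly(A) signal. The protein is made with an N-terminal V5 epitope followed by the streptavidin-binding peptide. V5 allows antibody detection, and SBP binds streptavidin with nanomolar affinity, which makes the fusion suitable for streptavidin-based pulldown, although the record states only that the plasmid expresses tagged hnRNPE1 in mammalian cells. The T7 promoter lies between the CMV promoter and the tags and could in principle permit transcription by T7 RNA polymerase. Several short annotated fragments (HIV-1 LTR, SV40 large T antigen, ble, bGH poly(A)) are most likely partial similarity matches within backbone sequence rather than functional elements.
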