Addgene plasmid #64921: pT7-V5-SBP-C1-HshnRNPE1
Purpose: Expresses V5- and SBP-tagged hnRNPE1 in mammalian cells
Depositing lab: Elisa Izaurralde. Depositing organization: Max Planck Institute for Developmental Biology.
Backbone
  Vector backbone: pEGFP-C1
  Backbone size w/o insert (bp): 4229
  Total vector size (bp): 5300
  Modifications to backbone: exchange of the EGFP tag by a V5-SBP tag and insertion of T7 promoter
  Vector type: Mammalian Expression
Growth in bacteria
  Bacterial resistance: Kanamycin, 50 μg/mL
  Growth temperature: 37°C
  Growth strain: DH5alpha
  Copy number: High Copy
Gene/Insert
  Gene/Insert name: hnRNPE1 (alt name: poly(rC)-binding protein 1)
  Species: H. sapiens (human)
  Insert size (bp): 1071
  GenBank ID: NM_006196.3
  Entrez Gene: PCBP1 (a.k.a. HEL-S-85, HNRPE1, HNRPX, hnRNP-E1, hnRNP-X)
  Promoter: CMV
  Tag / fusion protein: V5 and SBP (N terminal on backbone)
  Cloning method: Restriction Enzyme; 5′ cloning site XhoI (not destroyed); 3′ cloning site EcoRI (not destroyed)
  Sequencing primers: 5′ CMV-F; 3′ SV40pA-R
Terms and licenses: Academic/Nonprofit Terms; Industry Terms: Not Available to Industry
How to cite: pT7-V5-SBP-C1-HshnRNPE1 was a gift from Elisa Izaurralde (Addgene plasmid # 64921 ; http://n2t.net/addgene:64921 ; RRID:Addgene_64921)
