>Addgene plasmid #64921 | pT7-V5-SBP-C1-HshnRNPE1 | addgene partial sequence | sequence record 117511 | CMV-F 5'-CGCAAATGGGCGGTAGGCGTG-3'
GCTCTCTGGCTAACTAGAGAACCCACTGCTTACTGGCTTATCGAAATTAATACGACTCACTATAGGGAGA
CCCAAGCTCTAGCGCTACCGGTCGCCACCATGGGTAAGCCTATCCCTAACCCTCTCCTCGGTCTCGATTC
TACGCCCGGAAGCGGTAGCGGTACGATGGACGAGAAGACCACCGGCTGGGGGGGCGGCCACGTGGTGGAG
GGCCTGGCCGGCGAGCTGGAGCAGCTGCGGGCCAGGCTGGAGCACCACCCTCAGGGCCAGCGGGAGCCCA
GATCTCGAGGGATGGATGCCGGTGTGACTGAAAGTGGACTAAATGTGACTCTCACCATTCGGCTTCTTAT
GCACGGAAAGGAAGTAGGAAGCATCATTGGGAAGAAAGGGGAGTCGGTTAAGAGGATCCGCGAGGAGAGT
GGCGCGCGGATCAACATCTCGGAGGGGAATTGTCCGGAGAGAATCATCACTCTGACCGGCCCCACCAATG
CCATCTTTAAGGCTTTCGCTATGATCATCGACAAGCTGGAGGAAGATATCAACAGCTCCATGACCAACAG
TACCGCGGCCAGCAGGCCCCCGGTCACCCTGAGGCTGGTGGTGCCGGCCACCCAGTGCGGCTCCCTGATT
GGGAAAGGCGGGTGTAAGATCAAAGAGATCCGCGAGAGTACGGGGGCGCAGGTCCAGGTGGCGGGGGATA
TGCTGCCCAACTCCACCGAGCGGGCCATCACCATCGCTGGCGTGCCGCAGTCTGTCACCGAGTGTGTCAA
GCAGATTTGCCTGGTCATGCTGGAGACGCTCTCCCAGTCTCCGCAAGGGAGAGTCATGACCATTCCGTAC
CAGCCCATGCCGGCCAGCTCCCCAGTCATCTGCGCGGGCGGCCAAGATCGGTGCAGCGACGCTGCGGGCT
ACCCCCATGCCACCCAT
