>Addgene plasmid #64921 | pT7-V5-SBP-C1-HshnRNPE1 | addgene partial sequence | sequence record 117513 | SV40pA-R 5'-GAAATTTGTGATGCTATTGC-3'
GTTAACAACAACAATTGCATTCATTTTATGTTTCAGGTTCAGGGGGAGGTGTGGGAGGTTTTTTAAAGCA
AGTAAAACCTCTACAAATGTGGTATGGCTGATTATGATCAGTTATCTAGATCCGGTGGATCCCGGGCCCG
CGGTACCGTCGACTGCAGAATTCCTAGCTGCACCCCATGCCCTTCTCAGAGGAAAGCCTGGCATTGATTA
GATACTGGGCCAGACTAATACTGGCAGCAGAGCCAGTGATAGTAACCTGCCTACCAGAGGAGCCTTCCAC
TGGGTTGGCAATTTTGATCTGGGCCCCGGACATCTGGCGGATCTCATTAATGTTGGCGCCTTGGCGCCCG
ATTATGCAGCCAATTAAGTTATTTGGAATGGTGAGTTCATGGGTGGTTTGAGTAGATGCATCCAAACTTG
CCCAATAGCCTTTCACCTCTGGAGAGCTGGAGTCAATTCCGGCGAATCCGGTCCCGCCGTGCATCATGGC
AAAGTGAGACTGTTGTCTTGCCACCTGGTTCAGCTTGGCCAGATCGAGCGGAGAAATGGTGTGTTGTCCT
TGAATCGAGTAGGCATCTAGAGGTGGTCCCTCCAGGTCATGGGTGGCATGGGGGTAGCCCGCAGCGTCGC
TGCACCGATCTTGGCCGCCCGCGCAGATGACTGGGGAGCTGGCCGGCATGGGCTGGTACGGAATGGTCAT
GACTCTCCCTTGCGGAGACTGGGAGAGCGTCTCCAGCATGACCAGGCAAATCTGCTTGACACACTCGGTG
ACAGACTGCGGCACGCCAGCGATGGTGATGGCCCGCTCGGTGGAGTTGGGCAGCATATCCCCCGCCACCT
GGACCTGCGCCCCCGTACTCTCGCGGATCTCTTTGATCTTACACCCCCCTTTCCCAATCAGGGA
